>Addgene plasmid #53034 | pHL1746 | addgene partial sequence | sequence record 83982 | mCherry-R 5'-TTGGTCACCTTCAGCTTGG-3'
CGCCCTCGATCTCGAACTCGTGGCCGTTCACGGAGCCCTCCATGTGCACCTTGAAGCGCATGAACTCCTT
GATGATGGCCATGTTATCCTCCTCGCCCTTGCTCAGCATGCTACTAATTCTCAAATAGTCTTTTTCCATA
AAGCTACACCAATCTGTAGGTTGTAGATCGTCGACAGTATCTCTATCACTGATAGGGATGTCAATCTCTA
TCACTGATAGGGACTCGAGGTGAAGACGAAAGGGCCTCGTGATACGCCTATTTTTATAGGTTAATGTCAT
GATAATAATGGTTTCTTAGACGTCGGAATTGCCAGCTGGGGCGCCCTCTGGTAAGGTTGGGAAGCCCTGC
AAAGTAAACTGGATGGCTTTCTTGCCGCCAAGGATCTGATGGCGCAGGGGATCAAGATCTGATCAAGAGA
CAGGATGAGGATCGTTTCGCATGATTGAACAAGGTGGATTGCACGCAGGTTCTCCGGCCGCTTGGGTGGA
GAGGCTATTCGGCTATGACTGGGCACAACAGACAATCGGCTGCTCTGATGCCGCCGTGTTCCGGCTGTCA
GCGCAGGGGCGCCCGGTTCTTTTTGTCAAGACCGACCTGTCCGGTGCCCTGAATGAACTGCAGGACGAGG
CAGCGCGGCTATCGTGGCTGGCCACGACGGGCGTTCCTTGCGCAGCTGTGCTCGACGTTGTCACTGAAGC
GGGAAGGGACTGGCTGCTATTGGGCGAAGTGCCGGGGCAGGATCTCCTGTCATCTCACCTTGCTCCTGCC
GAGAAAGTATCCATCATGGCTGATGCAATGCGGCGGCTGCATACGCTTGATCCGGCTACCTGCCCATTCG
ACCACCAAGCGAAACATCGCATCGA
