>Addgene plasmid #53034 | pHL1746 | addgene partial sequence | sequence record 84000 | mcherry-F 5'-ccccgtaatgcagaagaaga-3'
CCCCGAGGAGGCGCCCTGAAGGGCGAGATCAAGCAGAGGCTGAAGCTGAAGGACGGCGGCCACTACGACG
CTGAGGTCAAGACCACCTACAAGGCCAAGAAGCCCGTGCAGCTGCCCGGCGCCTACAACGTCAACATCAA
GTTGGACATCACCTCCCACAACGAGGACTACACCATCGTGGAACAGTACGAACGCGCCGAGGGCCGCCAC
TCCACCGGCGGCATGGACGAGCTGTACAAGTAAGGGCCCATGGTACGCGTGCTAGAGGCATCAAATAAAA
CGAAAGGCTCAGTCGAAAGACTGGGCCTTTCGTTTTATCTGTTGTTTGTCGGTGAACGCTCTCCTGAGTA
GGACAAATCCGCCGCCCTAGACCTAGGCGCGGATCCATAAATGTGAGCGGATAACATTGACATTGTGAGC
GGATAACAAGATACTCCCGGGTAAGGAGGAAAAAAAATGCTGATTCTGACTCGTCGAGTTGGTGAGACCC
TCATGATTGGGGATGAGGTCACCGTGACAGTTTTAGGGGTAAAGGGCAACCAGGTACGTATTGGCGTAAA
TGCCCCGAAGGAAGTTTCTGTTCACCGTGAAGAGATCTACCAGCGTATCCAGGCTGAAAAATCCCAGCAG
TCCAGTTACTAAGGTACCTGAAAGAAGCTTTAATCGTACAGGGTAGTACAAATAAAAAAGGCACGTCAGA
TGACGTGCCTTTTTTCTTGTGAGCAGTGAATTCGGATATATTCCGCTTCCTCGCTCACTGACTCGCTACG
CTCGGTCG
