[The description below was written by a language model from this plasmid's Addgene catalogue record.]
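Description:
pHL1746 is a bacterial expression and synthetic-biology plasmid carrying two independently inducible expression units for studying post-transcriptional regulation by CsrA in E. coli. The backbone is listed as unknown (built in the depositing laboratory), so the origin of replication is not stated. The record does indicate that the plasmid is maintained at high copy number and selected with kanamycin. No feature table or sequence annotation accompanies the entry, so terminators, the orientation of the cassettes and other details cannot be described.

The first unit places mCherry under the PLtetO-1 promoter, a synthetic phage-lambda PL derivative bearing Tet operator sites. This promoter is repressed by TetR and induced with tetracycline analogues. The reporter is fused at its 5′/N-terminal end to "ycdTlead", the leader region of the E. coli ycdT gene, so red fluorescence reports expression as governed by that leader. The second unit expresses E. coli csrA, which encodes the carbon storage regulator, an RNA-binding protein that typically acts on mRNA leaders to alter translation and stability. It is driven by PLlacO-1, the LacI-repressed, IPTG-inducible counterpart of PLtetO-1, with a defined ribosome binding site designated RBS(st7) setting translation strength. The repressors themselves are not listed among the plasmid's parts and would presumably be supplied by the host strain.

This arrangement lets target-reporter transcription and regulator level be tuned separately. The likely use is quantitative measurement of how CsrA dosage affects expression from the ycdT leader, although the record gives only the construct's composition as its purpose.
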