Addgene plasmid #53034: pHL1746
Purpose: PLtetO-1:ycdTlead::mCherry, PLlacO-1:RBS(st7):csrA
Depositing lab: Han Lim. Depositing organization: University of California, Berkeley.
Backbone
  Vector backbone: unknown
  Backbone manufacturer: Lim lab
  Vector type: Bacterial Expression, Synthetic Biology
Growth in bacteria
  Bacterial resistance: Kanamycin, 50 μg/mL
  Growth temperature: 37°C
  Growth strain: DH5alpha
  Copy number: High Copy
Gene/Insert 1
  Gene/Insert name: mCherry
  Species: E.coli
  Promoter: pLtetO-1
  Tag / fusion protein: ycdTlead (N terminal on insert)
  Cloning method: Unknown
  Sequencing primers: 5′ unknown; 3′ mCherry-R
Gene/Insert 2
  Gene/Insert name: csrA
  Species: E. coli
  Promoter: pLlacO-1
  Tag / fusion protein: RBS(st7) (N terminal on insert)
  Cloning method: Unknown
  Sequencing primers: 5′ unknown
Terms and licenses: Academic/Nonprofit Terms; Industry Terms: Not Available to Industry
How to cite: pHL1746 was a gift from Han Lim (Addgene plasmid # 53034 ; http://n2t.net/addgene:53034 ; RRID:Addgene_53034)
